>Addgene plasmid #184823 | TOPO-nts | addgene full sequence | sequence record 366115 | Addgene NGS Result
AGCGCCCAATACGCAAACCGCCTCTCCCCGCGCGTTGGCCGATTCATTAATGCAGCTGGCACGACAGGTT
TCCCGACTGGAAAGCGGGCAGTGAGCGCAACGCAATTAATGTGAGTTAGCTCACTCATTAGGCACCCCAG
GCTTTACACTTTATGCTTCCGGCTCGTATGTTGTGTGGAATTGTGAGCGGATAACAATTTCACACAGGAA
ACAGCTATGACCATGATTACGCCAAGCTATTTAGGTGACACTATAGAATACTCAAGCTATGCATCAAGCT
TGGTACCGAGCTCGGATCCACTAGTAACGGCCGCCAGTGTGCTGGAATTCGCCCTTTTGTGTGTTTTCTC
CCTCTTCAGATATAGACCAGGGAAAAAGAGCAATAGAGGATGAGGTTCTGAGAAGTCTCCTCACATCAAA
GGTAAAGGCGAGCAGGCACATCGCCCCCCTGTGGCAGCTTCCTCTGCAGGACGTGTGCAGGATGGTGAAC
GGGCTCGGTGACTCGTGGCTGGAAGCCTGGGCCAATGAGGAGGCGGCGGAGGACACTGAGGTCCACGCTG
ACTATGAGCAGAGGGTCTCGGGGACTCTTCTTCAGATGCTGGAGGAAATGCATGACATTCAGAACCTCTG
CAGGGTCCTGCAACCTAGAGAGCTTCAAGACGAGCAGGAATATCTGGAGCTGGAGCAAAACAGCGACAGT
CCGCTGAAGAGGAAATCTCCCTATATACTGAAAAGACAACTGCGCACTAATAAATCCAGACGGCCGAAGG
GCGAATTCTGCAGATATCCATCACACTGGCGGCCGCTCGAGCATGCATCTAGAGGGCCCAATTCGCCCTA
TAGTGAGTCGTATTACAATTCACTGGCCGTCGTTTTACAACGTCGTGACTGGGAAAACCCTGGCGTTACC
CAACTTAATCGCCTTGCAGCACATCCCCCTTTCGCCAGCTGGCGTAATAGCGAAGAGGCCCGCACCGATC
GCCCTTCCCAACAGTTGCGCAGCCTGAATGGCGAATGG
[124 nt withheld, positions 1019-1142]
C
[91 nt withheld, positions 1144-1234]
A
[49 nt withheld, positions 1236-1284]
CCTTTGACGTTGGAGTCCACGTTCTTT
[37 nt withheld, positions 1312-1348]
ACCCTATCTCGGTCTATTCTTTTGATTTATAAGGGATTTTGCCGATTTCGGCCTATTGGTTAAAAAATGA
GCTGATTTAACAAAAATTTAACGCGAATTTTAACAAAATTCAGGGCGCAAGGGCTGCTAAAGGAAGCGGA
ACACGTAGAAAGCCAGTCCGCAGAAACGGTGCTGACCCCGGATGAATGTCAGCTACTGGGCTATCTGGAC
AAGGGAAAACGCAAGCGCAAAGAGAAAGCAGGTAGCTTGCAGTGGGCTTACATGGCGATAGCTAGACTGG
GCGGTTTTATGGACAGCAAGCGAACCGGAATTGCCAGCTGGGGCGCCCTCTGGTAAGGTTGGGAAGCCCT
GCAAAGTAAACTGGATGGCTTTCTTGCCGCCAAGGATCTGATGGCGCAGGGGATCAAGATCTGATCAAGA
GACAGGATGAGGATCGTTTCGCATGATTGAACAAGATGGATTGCACGCAGGTTCTCCGGCCGCTTGGGTG
GAGAGGCTATTCGGCTATGACTGGGCACAACAGACAATCGGCTGCTCTGATGCCGCCGTGTTCCGGCTGT
CAGCGCAGGGGCGCCCGGTTCTTTTTGTCAAGACCGACCTGTCCGGTGCCCTGAATGAACTGCAGGACGA
GGCAGCGCGGCTATCGTGGCTGGCCACGACGGGCGTTCCTTGCGCAGCTGTGCTCGACGTTGTCACTGAA
GCGGGAAGGGACTGGCTGCTATTGGGCGAAGTGCCGGGGCAGGATCTCCTGTCATCCCACCTTGCTCCTG
CCGAGAAAGTATCCATCATGGCTGATGCAATGCGGCGGCTGCATACGCTTGATCCGGCTACCTGCCCATT
CGACCACCAAGCGAAACATCGCATCGAGCGAGCACGTACTCGGATGGAAGCCGGTCTTGTCGATCAGGAT
GATCTGGACGAAGAGCATCAGGGGCTCGCGCCAGCCGAACTGTTCGCCAGGCTCAAGGCGCGCATGCCCG
ACGGCGAGGATCTCGTCGTGACCCATGGCGATGCCTGCTTGCCGAATATCATGGTGGAAAATGGCCGCTT
TTCTGGATTCATCGACTGTGGCCGGCTGGGTGTGGCGGACCGCTATCAGGACATAGCGTTGGCTACCCGT
GATATTGCTGAAGAGCTTGGCGGCGAATGGGCTGACCGCTTCCTCGTGCTTTACGGTATCGCCGCTCCCG
ATTCGCAGCGCATCGCCTTCTATCGCCTTCTTGACGAGTTCTTCTGAATTGAAAAAGGAAGAGTATGAGT
ATTCAACATTTCCGTGTCGCCCTTATTCCCTTTTTTGCGGCATTTTGCCTTCCTGTTTTTGCTCACCCAG
AAACGCTGGTGAAAGTAAAAGATGCTGAAGATCAGTTGGGTGCACGAGTGGGTTACATCGAACTGGATCT
CAACAGCGGTAAGATCCTTGAGAGTTTTCGCCCCGAAGAACGTTTTCCAATGATGAGCACTTTTAAAGTT
CTGCTATGTGGCGCGGTATTATCCCGTATTGACGCCGGGCAAGAGCAACTCGGTCGCCGCATACACTATT
CTCAGAATGACTTGGTTGAGTACTCACCAGTCACAGAAAAGCATCTTACGGATGGCATGACAGTAAGAGA
ATTATGCAGTGCTGCCATAACCATGAGTGATAACACTGCGGCCAACTTACTTCTGACAACGATCGGAGGA
CCGAAGGAGCTAACCGCTTTTTTGCACAACATGGGGGATCATGTAACTCGCCTTGATCGTTGGGAACCGG
AGCTGAATGAAGCCATACCAAACGACGAGCGTGACACCACGATGCCTGTAGCAATGGCAACAACGTTGCG
CAAACTATTAACTGGCGAACTACTTACTCTAGCTTCCCGGCAACAATTAATAGACTGGATGGAGGCGGAT
AAAGTTGCAGGACCACTTCTGCGCTCGGCCCTTCCGGCTGGCTGGTTTATTGCTGATAAATCTGGAGCCG
GTGAGCGTGGGTCTCGCGGTATCATTGCAGCACTGGGGCCAGATGGTAAGCCCTCCCGTATCGTAGTTAT
CTACACGACGGGGAGTCAGGCAACTATGGATGAACGAAATAGACAGATCGCTGAGATAGGTGCCTCACTG
ATTAAGCATTGGTAACTGTCAGACCAAGTTTACTCATATATACTTTAGATTGATTTAAAACTTCATTTTT
AATTTAAAAGGATCTAGGTGAAGATCCTTTTTGATAATCTCATGACCAAAATCCCTTAACGTGAGTTTTC
GTTCCACTGAGCGTCAGACCCCGTAGAAAAGATCAAAGGATCTTCTTGAGATCCTTTTTTTCTGCGCGTA
ATCTGCTGCTTGCAAACAAAAAAACCACCGCTACCAGCGGTGGTTTGTTTGCCGGATCAAGAGCTACCAA
CTCTTTTTCCGAAGGTAACTGGCTTCAGCAGAGCGCAGATACCAAATACTGTTCTTCTAGTGTAGCCGTA
GTTAGGCCACCACTTCAAGAACTCTGTAGCACCGCCTACATACCTCGCTCTGCTAATCCTGTTACCAGTG
GCTGCTGCCAGTGGCGATAAGTCGTGTCTTACCGGGTTGGACTCAAGACGATAGTTACCGGATAAGGCGC
AGCGGTCGGGCTGAACGGGGGGTTCGTGCACACAGCCCAGCTTGGAGCGAACGACCTACACCGAACTGAG
ATACCTACAGCGTGAGCTATGAGAAAGCGCCACGCTTCCCGAAGGGAGAAAGGCGGACAGGTATCCGGTA
AGCGGCAGGGTCGGAACAGGAGAGCGCACGAGGGAGCTTCCAGGGGGAAACGCCTGGTATCTTTATAGTC
CTGTCGGGTTTCGCCACCTCTGACTTGAGCGTCGATTTTTGTGATGCTCGTCAGGGGGGCGGAGCCTATG
GAAAAACGCCAGCAACGCGGCCTTTTTACGGTTCCTGGCCTTTTGCTGGCCTTTTGCTCACATGTTCTTT
CCTGCGTTATCCCCTGATTCTGTGGATAACCGTATTACCGCCTTTGAGTGAGCTGATACCGCTCGCCGCA
GCCGAACGACCGAGCGCAGCGAGTCAGTGAGCGAGGAAGCGGAAG
Features (pLannotate 1.2.2; 13 found; start..end, strand, type, name):
      2..94      +  CDS            lacI (fragment): lac repressor; lacI; The lac repressor binds to the lac operator to inhibit transcription in E. coli. This inhibition can be relieved by adding lactose or isopropyl-β-D-thiogalactopyranoside (IPTG).
    107..128     +  protein_bind   CAP binding site: CAP binding activates transcription in the presence of cAMP. E. coli catabolite activator protein
    143..173     +  promoter       lac promoter: promoter for the E. coli lac operon
    181..197     +  protein_bind   lac operator: The lac repressor binds to the lac operator to inhibit transcription in E. coli. This inhibition can be relieved by adding lactose or isopropyl-β-D-thiogalactopyranoside (IPTG). lac repressor encoded by lacI
    239..257     +  promoter       SP6 promoter: promoter for bacteriophage SP6 RNA polymerase
    837..855     -  promoter       T7 promoter: promoter for bacteriophage T7 RNA polymerase
    858..1015    +  CDS            lacZα (fragment): LacZα fragment of β-galactosidase; lacZ fragment
   1019..1447    +  rep_origin     f1 ori (sequence partly withheld): f1 bacteriophage origin of replication; arrow indicates direction of (+) strand synthesis
   1460..1759    +  CDS            tnpA (fragment): TN5P_ECOLX - Also known as tnp. Experimental evidence at protein level: Swiss-Prot protein existence level 1. Mediates transposition of transposon Tn5 by a 'cut and paste' mechanism. First, the monomeric transposase binds the 19 bp inverted DNA repeats flanking the transposon. Then, dimerization of the DNA- bound transposase creates a synaptic DNA complex. After nicking of the first DNA strand, excision of the transposon proceeds through a series of intermediates. The transposase then mediates the insertion of the transposon at a new site by strand transfer. The activity of the wild- type tran
   1791..2582    +  CDS            neo: KKA2_KLEPN - Also known as kan, nptII. Experimental evidence at protein level: Swiss-Prot protein existence level 1. Resistance to kanamycin, neomycin, paromomycin, ribostamycin, butirosin and gentamicin B. From Klebsiella pneumoniae.
   2586..2602    +  promoter       AmpR promoter (fragment): bla
   2603..3463    +  CDS            AmpR: β-lactamase; bla; confers resistance to ampicillin, carbenicillin, and related antibiotics
   3634..4222    +  rep_origin     ori: high-copy-number ColE1/pMB1/pBR322/pUC origin of replication
