[The description below was written by a language model from this plasmid's Addgene catalogue record and pLannotate feature annotations shown in this document.]
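Description:
TOPO-nts is a bacterial cloning plasmid built on the Invitrogen pCRII-TOPO backbone. It carries a 428 bp fragment of the zebrafish (Danio rerio) neurotensin gene, nts, inserted by TOPO cloning. The catalogue lists the total size as about 4.4 kb, and the sequenced record is 4,403 nt. It is not an expression vector for any host. Instead, it serves as a template for in vitro transcription of an RNA probe that detects nts transcripts by in situ hybridization.

The feature table shows the standard pCRII-TOPO layout. The cloning site lies within a lacZα region downstream of the lac promoter, lac operator and CAP binding site, and only fragments of lacZα and lacI are annotated. The insert itself is not annotated, but the gap between the SP6 promoter and the oppositely oriented T7 promoter corresponds to its position. Because these two bacteriophage promoters face inward across the insert, either strand can be transcribed with the appropriate polymerase to give antisense or sense control riboprobes. The record does not state the orientation of the fragment, so it does not show which polymerase produces the antisense probe. Flanking M13 primer sites are listed for sequencing.

A high-copy ColE1/pUC-type origin maintains the plasmid in E. coli, and an f1 origin allows production of single-stranded DNA. Both a neo (kanamycin resistance) gene, preceded by a remnant of Tn5 transposase sequence, and an AmpR β-lactamase gene are present, with kanamycin being the selection specified in the catalogue entry. The associated publication concerns genetically defined neurons of the zebrafish nucleus incertus, which suggests the probe was used to mark nts-expressing neurons.
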