Addgene plasmid #184823: TOPO-nts
Purpose: Used to synthesize RNA probe for in situ hybridization for nts
Depositing lab: Marnie Halpern. Depositing organization: Dartmouth College and Medical School. Publication: Genetically defined nucleus incertus neurons differ in connectivity and function. Spikol ED, Cheng J, Macurak M, Subedi A, Halpern ME. Elife. 2024 May 31;12:RP89516. doi: 10.7554/eLife.89516. PubMed 38819436.
Backbone
  Vector backbone: pCRII-TOPO
  Backbone manufacturer: Invitrogen
  Backbone size w/o insert (bp): 4000
  Total vector size (bp): 4430
  Vector type: template for synthesis of nts probe
Growth in bacteria
  Bacterial resistance: Kanamycin, 50 μg/mL
  Growth temperature: 37°C
  Growth strain: DH5alpha
  Copy number: Unknown
Gene/Insert
  Gene/Insert name: nts
  Species: D. rerio (zebrafish)
  Insert size (bp): 428
  Entrez Gene: nts (a.k.a. si:ch73-193m8.1)
  Cloning method: TOPO Cloning
  Sequencing primers: 5′ M13R; 3′ M13F
Terms and licenses: Academic/Nonprofit Terms; Industry Terms: Not Available to Industry
Depositor comments: Please visit https://www.biorxiv.org/content/10.1101/2022.04.07.487414v1 for bioRxiv preprint.
How to cite: TOPO-nts was a gift from Marnie Halpern (Addgene plasmid # 184823 ; http://n2t.net/addgene:184823 ; RRID:Addgene_184823)
